>Addgene plasmid #145874 | pAc5.1B-EGFP-DmXRN1_A | addgene full sequence | sequence record 360471 | Addgene NGS Result
CATGAATGGCATCAACTCTGAATCAAATCTTTGCAGATGCACCTACTTCTCATTTCCACTGTCACATCAT
TTTTCCAGATCTCGCTGCCTGTTATGTGGCCCACAAACCAAGACACGTTTTATGGCCATTAAAGCTGGCT
GATCGTCGCCAAACACCAAATACATAATGAATATGTACACATTCGAGAAAGAAGCGATCAAAGAAGCGTC
TTCGGGCGGAGTAGGAGAATGCGGAGGAGAAGGAGAACGAGCTGATCTAGTATCTCTCCACAATCCAATG
CCAACTGACCAACTGGCCATATTCGGAGCAATTTGAAGCCAATTTCCATCGCCTGGCGATCGCTCCATTC
TTGGCTATATGTTTTTCACCGTTACCCGGGGCCATTTTCAAAGACTCGTCGGCAAGATAAGATTGTGTCA
CTCGCTGTCTCTCTTCATTTGTCGAAGAATGCTGAGGAATTTCGCGATGACGTCGGCGAGTATTTTGAAG
AATGAGAATAATTTGTATTTATACGAAAATCAGTTAGTGGAATTTTCTACAAAAACATGTTATCTATAGA
TAATTTTGTTGCAAAATATGTTGACTATGACAAAGATTGTATGTATATACCTTTAATGTATTCTCATTTT
CTTATGTATTTATAATGGCAATGATGATACTGATGATATTTTAAGATGATGCCAGACCAAAAGGCTTGAA
TTTCTGCGTCTTTTGCCGAACGCAGTGCATGTGCAATTGTTGTTTTTTGGAATATTCAATTTTCGGACTG
TCCGCTTTGATTTCAGTTTCTTGGCTTATTCAAAAAGCAAAGTAAAGCCAAAAAAGCGAGATGGCAATAC
CAAATGCGGCAAAACGGTAGTGGAAGGAAAGGGGTGCGGGGCAGCGGAAGGAAGGGTGGGGCGGGGCGTG
GCGGGGTCTGTGGCTGGGCGCGACGTCACCGACGTTGGAGCCACTCCTTTGACCATGTGTGCGTGTGTGT
ATTATTCGTGTCTCGCCACTCGCCGGTTGTTTTTTTCTTTTTATGCTGCGCTCTCTCTAGCGCCATCTCG
CTTACGCATGCTCAACGCACCGCATGTTGCCGTTTCCTTTTATGCGTCATTTTGGCTCGAAATAGGCAAT
TATTTAAACAAAGATTAGTCAACGAAAACGCTAAAATAAATAAGTCTACAATATGGTTACTTATTGCCAT
GTGTGTGCAGCCAACGATAGCAACAAAAGCAACAACACAGGTGGCTTTCCCTCTTTCACTTTTTGTTTGC
AAGCCGCGTGCGAGCAAGACGGCACGACCGGCAAACGCAATTACGCTGACAAAGAGCAGACGAAGTTTTG
GCGAAAAACATCAAGGCGCCTGATACGAATGCATTTGCAATAACAATTGCGATATTTAATATTGTTTATG
AAGCTGTTTGACTTCAAAACACACAAAAAAAAAAATAAAACAAATTATTTGAAAGAGAATTAGGAATCGG
ACGCTTATCGTTAGGGTAACAACAAGAAATGCTTACTGAGTCACAGCCTCTGGAAAACTGCCGCAAGCCA
GAGAGAGAGAGAAAAAGAGGGAGAGCAGCTTAGACCGCATGTGCTTGTGTGTGAGGCGTCTCTCTCTTCG
TCTCTGTTGCGCAAACGCATAGACTGCACTGAAAAAATCGATTACCTATTTTTTATGAATGAATATTTGC
ACTATTACTATTCAAAACTATTAAGATAGCAATCACATTCAATAGCCAAATACTATACCACCTGAGCGAT
GCAACGAAATGATCAATTTGAGCAAAAATGCTGCATATTTAGGACGGCATCATTATAGAAATGCTTCTTG
CTGTGTACTTTTCTCTCGTCTGGCAGCTGTTTCGCCGTTATTGTTAAAACCGGCTTAAGTTAGGTGTGTT
TTCTACGACTAGTGAATGCCCTACTAGAAGATGTGTGTTGCACAAAATGTCCCTGGAATAACCAATTTGA
AGTGCAGATAGCAGTAAACGTAAGCTAATATGAATATTATTTAACTGTAATGTTTTAATATCGCTGGACA
TTACTAATAAACCCACTATAAACACATGTACATATGTATGTTTTGGCATACAATGAGTAGTTGGGGAAAA
AATGTGTAAAAGCACCGTGACCATCACAGCATAAAGATAACCAGCTGAAGTATCGAATATGAGTAACCCC
CAAATTGAATCACATGCCGCAACTGATAGGACCCATGGAAGTACACTCTTCATGGCGATATACAAGACAC
ACACAAGCACGAACACCCAGTTGCGGAGGAAATTCTCCGTAAATGAAAACCCAATCGGCGAACAATTCAT
ACCCATATATGGTAAAAGTTTTGAACGCGACTTGAGAGCGGAGAGCATTGCGGCTGATAAGGTTTTAGCG
CTAAGCGGGCTTTATAAAACGGGCTGCGGGACCAGTTTTCATATCACTACCGTTTGAGTTCTTGTGCTGT
GTGGATACTCCTCCCGACACAAAGCCGCTCCATCAGCCAGCAGTCGTCTAATCCAGAGACCCCGGATCGG
GGTACCATCATGGTGAGCAAGGGCGAGGAGCTGTTCACCGGGGTGGTGCCCATCCTGGTCGAGCTGGACG
GCGACGTAAACGGCCACAAGTTCAGCGTGTCCGGCGAGGGCGAGGGCGATGCCACCTACGGCAAGCTGAC
CCTGAAGTTCATCTGCACCACCGGCAAGCTGCCCGTGCCCTGGCCCACCCTCGTGACCACCCTGACCTAC
GGCGTGCAGTGCTTCAGCCGCTACCCCGACCACATGAAGCAGCACGACTTCTTCAAGTCCGCCATGCCCG
AAGGCTACGTCCAGGAGCGCACCATCTTCTTCAAGGACGACGGCAACTACAAGACCCGCGCCGAGGTGAA
GTTCGAGGGCGACACCCTGGTGAACCGCATCGAGCTGAAGGGCATCGACTTCAAGGAGGACGGCAACATC
CTGGGGCACAAGCTGGAGTACAACTACAACAGCCACAACGTCTATATCATGGCCGACAAGCAGAAGAACG
GCATCAAGGTGAACTTCAAGATCCGCCACAACATCGAGGACGGCAGCGTGCAGCTCGCCGACCACTACCA
GCAGAACACCCCCATCGGCGACGGCCCCGTGCTGCTGCCCGACAACCACTACCTGAGCACCCAGTCCGCC
CTGAGCAAAGACCCCAACGAGAAGCGCGATCACATGGTCCTGCTGGAGTTCGTGACCGCCGCCGGGATCA
CTCTCGGCATGGACGAGCTGTACAAGCCAAGCTTGAATTCTGCAGATATCCAGCACAGTGGCGGCCGCAT
GGGCGTTCCCAAGTTCTTTCGCTACATCAGCGAGCGATATCCGTGCCTCAGCGAATTGGCGCGGGAGCAC
TGCATACCCGAGTTCGACAATCTGTACTTGGACATGAACGGCATTGTCCACAACTGCTCGCATCCGGACG
ACAACAACATACACTTTCACCTGGAGGAGGAGCAGATATTCCAGGAAATCTTCAACTACGTAGACAAGCT
GTTCTACCTGATCAAGCCGCAGCGCCTCTTCTTCCTTTCAGTTGACGGGGTGGCTCCACGGGCCAAGATG
AACCAGCAGCGCAGCCGGCGATTCCGGACGGCGCGCGAGGCGGAGCAGCAGGAGGCCAAGGCGGCCCAGC
GAGGCGAGTTGCGAGAGCACGAGCGCTTCGACAGCAACTGCATTACGCCGGGCACCGAATTCATGGTGCG
TCTGCAGGAGGGACTGCGCGCCTTTCTCAAAACGAAGATTTCGACGGATCCGCTGTGGCAGCGTTGCACC
GTAATCCTAAGTGGCCAGGAGGCGCCCGGCGAGGGCGAGCACAAGATCATGGACTACATTCGGTACATGA
AGACGCAGCCGGACTATGATCCCAATACACGACACTGCCTTTACGGCCTGGACGCCGATCTGATCATTCT
GGGCCTCTGCACCCACGAGCTGCACTTCGTGGTGCTGCGCGAGGAGGTCAAGTTCGGGCGCAACGTCAAG
CGCACCTCGGTGGAGGAGACGCGCTTCTTCCTGCTGCACCTGGGTCTGCTGCGCGAGTACCTCGAGCTGG
AGTTCGACGCCCTGAGAACAGACGAGCACAAATTGGACATTGCGCAGCTTATCGACGACTGGGTGCTGAT
GGGCTTTTTGGTCGGCAACGACTTCATTCCCCACCTGCCGTGCCTGCACATTTCATCAAATGCACTGCCG
CTGCTCTACCGCACCTACATCGGCATTTACCCGACCCTCGGCGGCAACATCAACGAGAACGGCAAGCTCA
ACCTGCGCCGCTTGCAGATTTTCATATCGGCCCTCACCGAGGTGGAGCTGGATCACTTCAAGGAGCACGC
CGACGACTTGAAGTACATGAACAACAAATCAGAGGCGTTCGACATGGACGTCGGCGAGATCACCGAGTCT
CAAAACCTCGACTCCGATCTCGGAGCCCTCATCAACAAGAGCATGCTGCTCTACGATGACGACAGCGAGG
AGGACTGCTCCGACGAGAACGCGGTTCTTCTGAAGGAGTTCCAGAACTACAAGCGAAACTTCTACCGCAA
CAAGTTCAAGCGTGATCCGAATGATGAACTGATCGAGGAACTGTGCCACCACTACGTCAATGCGCTGCAG
TGGGTGCTCGACTACTACTACCGTGGCGTGCAGTCCTGGGACTGGTACTATCCCTTCCACTACACTCCAT
TCATCAGCGACCTCAAGAACATCGAGCAGGTGGAGATCGCCTTCCACATGGGCACGCCCTTTCTGCCATT
CCAGCAGCTTCTGGCGGTACTGCCGGCGGCCAGTGCAAAGCTTCTCCCTGTCGCCTACCACGACCTCATG
CTGCTGCCGACCAGCCCGCTGGCCGAGTTCTATCCACTGGAGTTCGAGAGCGACCTCAATGGCAAGAAAC
ACGATTGGGAGGCGGTTGTGCTGATACCCTTCATCGATGAGGGTCGGCTGCTGGCCGCTATGCTGCCATG
CGAGGCTCAGCTGTCGCTGGAGGAGCGCGAACGCAACCGACACGGTCCCATGTATGTGTACAAATACAGT
ACGGTGGCGCAGGGTCCCATGCCAGCGTATCCACCGCTGAGGGCTCTTCCCGTGCTCTACTGCACGGAGG
TGGCCAAGTGGTCGCACGAAATCGCAGTCAATCTGCCGTACAGCGTGTGCATCGAGCTACCAAATGCGGC
GAGAACCGTTTTCTTCCCGGGATTTCCCACCATGCAGCATCTGCCCTTCGATTTCGAGCTGCGCAACGAC
CGCGTCAAGGTGTTCGAACAGGTCAGTCGCAACCAGAACATTGTGCTAAAACCACGCAAGCGCCAGCTGG
AGGACACACTGACGGCGGTGGCCTCCCAGTACCTCGGGAAGGTGATCCACGTCGGCTGGCCGCATCTCGT
CAAGGCGATAGTGGTGCGCGTGGCCACGCGAGATCAGCGCGTCGACAGCGAGGGAATCACGCTAAACGAT
TCGCGGCGTTTCGACTCGGAATGCAAGGCACTGCAGGAACACTTTATCAATCGTATGGGAATACAGTTTG
CCAACTATGATGTGCTCGTCTATGTGCGCACCTTTGCCGGCAATTCGACGGAGTTCCGCGACAAGGGGGC
ATTGATGGTGCGCGACTCGTGGAGCAGCTCCGTCACCGGCTATCCAGCCCAGGGCGTGGTGGCCGATCTG
ACTGTGTGGGAAAGAATGCGCAAGAATTTCCTCAACGTGGAGCACTACTTCCCCGTTGGCAGCACGATCT
TCTTGATCACGGATCCGTATTACGGCAGCGAGGGAACTGTGCAGGACCCACGGCTGGCCTACACCAACGG
CCGGATTCAAGTCAGCATCATGGTGCGACCGGAACCGAAAGTAAATGCGGCACGTCAGCTGCAGGAAGAG
CGGGACCGGGACTATCTGAGCACCTTCCAGGTCTGCAACTTGCTCCGAATCAGTGGCCGCACCCTGGGAC
GCCTAAGTGGCACCGTGTGGGTGGTGCTCGGTCCGCGGCGTCAGAAGATGGAAAACGTGACCAAGCACAA
CATTGGCCTGCAGCTCAAGTATCCGCGGCAGAACGAGGAGCGTGCCGGATACTGCTTCCGCACGAACAAC
CAGTGGTACTACTCCAGCCTGGCCGTGGATCTGATGCGTAACTATTGCCAGCGTTACCCAGACGTTATCG
ACTTCTTTGGCGACTCCAACGATCGCGCCGAGTTCGTATTCGAACAGGACGTGTTCCCCAATGCGGTTGG
CCATCGCCGCGTCGAGGAACTGGCCAACTGGGTGCGCCAGCAGCCGCACATGAAAGTGGAGCGCATCTCT
TGCGGCTCCAAGACGGTCTGCCGCGAGACCATCGAACTGCTGATAGCCGCCGTCGACGACCTGCGCTCAC
TGCCCGTCAAGCACGTTAAACTGCAGGTGAAGCCGCACTTGCTCATCAAGCCCAATGTCACACTGCCAGA
TGTCTACCGATCAAAGCGCCCGGTGCGTCTCTTCGATCGCGTCGTAATCGTACGCACCATTTACATGGTG
CCCGTGGGCACTAAGGGCACCGTGATTGGCATTCATCCCGTTACGGACCCCAACCCGGTCCGCCTGGAGT
GCGTCCATGCTGTCGACACGTTCTGCAAGGTGCTGTTCGACAGCCCCGTTCCGAACTGCAACAACATCCA
TGGCATCGCCGAAGACCGAGTTTACAAGGTGCCCGAAATTGCCCTGGTGATCATCAAGACGGATGAGGAA
GGAAAGAAGCAGAACGACTGCGAACTGCCGGTGAGGGATCCTCAGCCGAACCAGGCACAGGACGAGCCAG
TCCGCGCGACCAGCAGTCGCTATGTGACCGCCGCAGGGTCCACCTCGGTCCCGATCACGATGAAGACCCA
AATTAGCGACGAATTCGTCAAGACGCGTAGCGATCCGATAGCCCGTACGGATTCGTACAAGCCATCGTCG
GAGCCAAAACCGGTGCCGGTGCCGGAGCAGATTACCAACTGGCGGGAACGCGTCAGTACGCCAACAAACA
AACCGCAGCCTGCGCCAAATAATTGGCGCATAAATCGGTCTTCATCACGTCAACAGGGCGGTAGTATTTT
TGTTGCTCCGCCCACAAAAACTCCTGATGCAGCTGCAAGCACTGCTTCCACTGCATTCACCGCAGCCTCG
TCCGCAACGCTGACTCCTCTGGATCAGACCTTGGCGCTCATGTCGGTTTTGGGCGTGGGTGAGGACCAGA
GCTCGCCGCCACTCCAGGAGGCGGTGCAGCAGCAACGTCCGCCACTACTTCAACAGCAAAGAGCTCCGTT
TCCCGGACAAATGCCCAATCTACCCAAGCCACCGCTCTTCTGGCAGCAAGAGGCGCAGAAGCAGGAGGCG
CTGCAGCAGGAGGCGCAGCAGCAGGAGGCGCAGAAGAAGCAGCAGCAGGCGCATGCGCAAATGGAGCCTG
AACGTATCAATAGCCAGCATTTCTACAGAAGCGGCCAGACAGGAGCGGCGTTGAATCAGCCGCCATTGGG
TGCTCCATCAAAAAGGCAGTGGCATGAGTGGGTGCACCCGCGCATGCAGCACGCCAACGCATTCCACGCT
GGCGTCAACAATGGATATCAGATGCGTCCCAAAAAGAATATAGCTGCGCAGAGCACCTTTAACAACAACG
TGCACATGCACCTCCAGCAACCATATTACCCGAATCAGCAGCAGCAGCAGCAGCAGCAGCAGCCACTCCA
GCTGACGGAGATCAACAATGCGCCACCGCGATACTCAACGATCCAAGATTTTGTGCCCATACAGGCGTAC
CGTCCCAAGAAATTAAATCGCGTCCAACCAGCCGGTCGTCAGGACGTCGATGCCACCAAGAATCCTAGTC
GTTCGCCTGTGTTGCAGCAACCGACGAACGAGACTATAGACACAAAGGCCAGTTCTAGTCTTCCGGTACA
ATCAGCAGGCGAACAGGTGATTGGACTGATGCAAACGCTTGAAATTAAGCCGGCTGCGTCGCAGTCCGAA
TCTGATGGGGTCTCAACAGGCAGTGCGAACGCGCCCACAGCAACGACATCATCCCAGGCGGTCAACCGAA
GGAAGCATCGAGTGCCTCGCATCGGAGCCAAGTTCGACTTGGAATACATACTGCCCGACTCCCCGCATCC
AACTTAATCTAGAGGGCCCGCGGTTCGAAGGTAAGCCTATCCCTAACCCTCTCCTCGGTCTCGATTCTAC
GCGTACCGGTCATCATCACCATCACCATTGAGTTTAAACCCGCTGATCAGCCTCGACTGTGCCTTCTAAG
GCCTGAGCTCGCTGATCAGCCTCGATCGAGGATCCAGACATGATAAGATACATTGATGAGTTTGGACAAA
CCACAACTAGAATGCAGTGAAAAAAATGCTTTATTTGTGAAATTTGTGATGCTATTGCTTTATTTGTAAC
CATTATAAGCTGCAATAAACAAGTTAACAACAACAATTGCATTCATTTTATGTTTCAGGTTCAGGGGGAG
GTGTGGGAGGTTTTTTAAAGCAAGTAAAACCTCTACAAATGTGGTATGGCTGATTATGATCAGTCGACCG
ATGCCCTTGAGAGCCTTCAACCCAGTCAGCTCCTTCCGGTGGGCGCGGGGCATGACTATCGTCGCCGCAC
TTATGACTGTCTTCTTTATCATGCAACTCGTAGGACAGGTGCCGGCAGCGCTCTGGGTCATTTTCGGCGA
GGACCGCTTTCGCTGGAGCGCGACGATGATCGGCCTGTCGCTTGCGGTATTCGGAATCTTGCACGCCCTC
GCTCAAGCCTTCGTCACTGGTCCCGCCACCAAACGTTTCGGCGAGAAGCAGGCCATTATCGCCGGCATGG
CGGCCGACGCGCTGGGCTACGTCTTGCTGGCGTTCGCGACGCGAGGCTGGATGGCCTTCCCCATTATGAT
TCTTCTCGCTTCCGGCGGCATCGGGATGCCCGCGTTGCAGGCCATGCTGTCCAGGCAGGTAGATGACGAC
CATCAGGGACAGCTTCAAGGCCAGCAAAAGGCCAGGAACCGTAAAAAGGCCGCGTTGCTGGCGTTTTTCC
ATAGGCTCCGCCCCCCTGACGAGCATCACAAAAATCGACGCTCAAGTCAGAGGTGGCGAAACCCGACAGG
ACTATAAAGATACCAGGCGTTTCCCCCTGGAAGCTCCCTCGTGCGCTCTCCTGTTCCGACCCTGCCGCTT
ACCGGATACCTGTCCGCCTTTCTCCCTTCGGGAAGCGTGGCGCTTTCTCATAGCTCACGCTGTAGGTATC
TCAGTTCGGTGTAGGTCGTTCGCTCCAAGCTGGGCTGTGTGCACGAACCCCCCGTTCAGCCCGACCGCTG
CGCCTTATCCGGTAACTATCGTCTTGAGTCCAACCCGGTAAGACACGACTTATCGCCACTGGCAGCAGCC
ACTGGTAACAGGATTAGCAGAGCGAGGTATGTAGGCGGTGCTACAGAGTTCTTGAAGTGGTGGCCTAACT
ACGGCTACACTAGAAGGACAGTATTTGGTATCTGCGCTCTGCTGAAGCCAGTTACCTTCGGAAAAAGAGT
TGGTAGCTCTTGATCCGGCAAACAAACCACCGCTGGTAGCGGTGGTTTTTTTGTTTGCAAGCAGCAGATT
ACGCGCAGAAAAAAAGGATCTCAAGAAGATCCTTTGATCTTTTCTACGGGGTCTGACGCTCAGTGGAACG
AAAACTCACGTTAAGGGATTTTGGTCATGAGATTATCAAAAAGGATCTTCACCTAGATCCTTTTAAATTA
AAAATGAAGTTTTAAATCAATCTAAAGTATATATGAGTAAACTTGGTCTGACAGTTACCAATGCTTAATC
AGTGAGGCACCTATCTCAGCGATCTGTCTATTTCGTTCATCCATAGTTGCCTGACTCCCCGTCGTGTAGA
TAACTACGATACGGGAGGGCTTACCATCTGGCCCCAGTGCTGCAATGATACCGCGAGACCCACGCTCACC
GGCTCCAGATTTATCAGCAATAAACCAGCCAGCCGGAAGGGCCGAGCGCAGAAGTGGTCCTGCAACTTTA
TCCGCCTCCATCCAGTCTATTAATTGTTGCCGGGAAGCTAGAGTAAGTAGTTCGCCAGTTAATAGTTTGC
GCAACGTTGTTGCCATTGCTGCAGGCATCGTGGTGTCACGCTCGTCGTTTGGTATGGCTTCATTCAGCTC
CGGTTCCCAACGATCAAGGCGAGTTACATGATCCCCCATGTTGTGCAAAAAAGCGGTTAGCTCCTTCGGT
CCTCCGATCGTTGTCAGAAGTAAGTTGGCCGCAGTGTTATCACTCATGGTTATGGCAGCACTGCATAATT
CTCTTACTGTCATGCCATCCGTAAGATGCTTTTCTGTGACTGGTGAGTACTCAACCAAGTCATTCTGAGA
ATAGTGTATGCGGCGACCGAGTTGCTCTTGCCCGGCGTCAACACGGGATAATACCGCGCCACATAGCAGA
ACTTTAAAAGTGCTCATCATTGGAAAACGTTCTTCGGGGCGAAAACTCTCAAGGATCTTACCGCTGTTGA
GATCCAGTTCGATGTAACCCACTCGTGCACCCAACTGATCTTCAGCATCTTTTACTTTCACCAGCGTTTC
TGGGTGAGCAAAAACAGGAAGGCAAAATGCCGCAAAAAAGGGAATAAGGGCGACACGGAAATGTTGAATA
CTCATACTCTTCCTTTTTCAATATTATTGAAGCATTTATCAGGGTTATTGTCTCATGAGCGGATACATAT
TTGAATGTATTTAGAAAAATAAACAAATAGGGGTTCCGCGCACATTTCCCCGAAAAGTGCCACCTGACGT
CTAAGAAACCATTATTATCATGACATTAACCTATAAAAATAGGCGTATCACGAGGCCCTTTCGTCTTCAA
GAATTAATTCTATATTCTAAAAACACAAATGATACTTCTAAAAAAAAAT
Features (pLannotate 1.2.2; 11 found; start..end, strand, type, name):
      1..2510    +  promoter       Ac5 promoter: Drosophila melanogaster actin 5C promoter
   2530..3246    +  CDS            EGFP: EGFP is a basic (constitutively fluorescent) green fluorescent protein published in 1996, derived from Aequorea victoria. It is reported to be a rapidly-maturing weak dimer with moderate acid sensitivity.
   3289..4416    +  CDS            exo2 (fragment): XRN1_SCHPO - Experimental evidence at protein level: Swiss-Prot protein existence level 1. Multifunctional protein that exhibits several independent functions at different levels of the cellular processes (PubMed:8188690, PubMed:1637812). 5'-3' exonuclease component of the nonsense-mediated mRNA decay (NMD) which is a highly conserved mRNA degradation pathway, an RNA surveillance system whose role is to identify and rid cells of mRNA with premature termination codons and thus prevents accumulation of potentially harmful truncated proteins (By similarity). Involved in the degradation of several
   7663..7680    -  CDS            KA2 (fragment): first 150 residues of the mouse kainate receptor subunit 2 mediates targeting to the neuronal soma (Shemesh et al., 2017)
   8150..8191    +  CDS            V5 tag: epitope tag from simian virus 5
   8291..8425    -  polyA_signal   SV40 poly(A) signal: SV40 polyadenylation signal
   8448..8532    -  CDS            large T antigen (fragment): large T antigen from SV40 (simian virus 40)
   8533..8980    +  CDS            TcR (fragment): tetracycline efflux protein; tet; confers resistance to tetracycline
   9026..9614    -  rep_origin     ori: high-copy-number ColE1/pMB1/pBR322/pUC origin of replication
   9785..10645   -  CDS            AmpR: β-lactamase; bla; confers resistance to ampicillin, carbenicillin, and related antibiotics
  10646..10750   -  promoter       AmpR promoter: bla
