[The description below was written by a language model from this plasmid's Addgene catalogue record and pLannotate feature annotations shown in this document.]
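Description:
pAc5.1B-EGFP-DmXRN1_A is an insect-cell expression plasmid of about 10.9 kb that produces the Drosophila melanogaster 5'-3' exoribonuclease XRN1 (the pacman/pcm gene product) fused to EGFP. The catalogue lists the backbone as unknown, although the name and the annotated parts point to a pAc5.1-type vector. It is maintained in E. coli through a ColE1/pUC-family origin of replication and selected with ampicillin via the bla gene and its own promoter. The record lists it as low copy even though the origin annotation describes a high-copy type. No marker for selection in insect cells is annotated.

Expression is driven by the constitutive Drosophila actin 5C (Ac5) promoter, which occupies roughly the first 2.5 kb. It is followed by the EGFP coding sequence and then, a short distance downstream, the XRN1 open reading frame, so the fluorescent protein sits at the N-terminus. The annotation tool recognised only the conserved N-terminal portion of the insert, by homology to the fission yeast XRN1 orthologue. The rest of the insert is unannotated, and the short kainate receptor match within it is almost certainly spurious. The insert corresponds to transcript variant A and carries one silent mutation relative to the reference sequence. A V5 epitope sequence from the vector lies downstream of the insert, but the record does not say whether it is translated in frame. An SV40 polyadenylation signal is annotated after it, on the reverse strand, and the adjacent large T antigen and tetracycline-resistance fragments appear to be backbone remnants.

The stated purpose is expression of DmXRN1 in insect cells. The associated work concerns the link between deadenylation and decapping in mRNA decay, where a GFP fusion would suit localisation or interaction studies.
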