Addgene plasmid #145874: pAc5.1B-EGFP-DmXRN1_A
Purpose: Insect Expression of DmXRN1
Depositing lab: Elisa Izaurralde. Depositing organization: Max Planck Institute for Developmental Biology. Publication: HPat provides a link between deadenylation and decapping in metazoa. Haas G, Braun JE, Igreja C, Tritschler F, Nishihara T, Izaurralde E. J Cell Biol. 2010 Apr 19. 189(2):289-302. 10.1083/jcb.200910141 PubMed 20404111.
Backbone
  Vector backbone: Unknown
  Vector type: Insect Expression
Growth in bacteria
  Bacterial resistance: Ampicillin, 100 μg/mL
  Growth temperature: 37°C
  Growth strain: DH5alpha
  Copy number: Low Copy
Gene/Insert
  Gene/Insert name: DmXRN1 (alt name: pacman)
  Species: D. melanogaster (fly)
  Mutation: one silent mutation compared to the sequence given by NCBI:NM_078684.3 variant A.
  Entrez Gene: pcm (a.k.a. Dmel_CG3291, CG3291, DmXrn1, Dmel\CG3291, Pcm, XRN1, XRN1/pcm, Xrn1, Xrn1p)
  Cloning method: Unknown
Terms and licenses: Academic/Nonprofit Terms; Industry Terms: Not Available to Industry
Depositor comments: Plasmids from this collection were made available to the research community and donated after the lab closed. Please note that the sequence provided by the depositing laboratory may be theoretical/predicted or based on Sanger sequencing results. There may be discrepancies between sequencing results obtained by Addgene and the depositor sequence. If an Addgene verified sequence is not available, please contact before placing your order to request that our lab fully sequence the plasmid.
How to cite: pAc5.1B-EGFP-DmXRN1_A was a gift from Elisa Izaurralde (Addgene plasmid # 145874 ; http://n2t.net/addgene:145874 ; RRID:Addgene_145874)
